>Addgene plasmid #230153 | AiP13473 - pAAV-AiE1017h-minBG-SYFP2-P2A-3XFLAG-10aa-H2B-WPRE3-BGHpA (Alias: CN3473) | addgene full sequence | sequence record 461879 | Addgene NGS Result
CCTGCAGGCAGCTGCGCGCTCGCTCGCTCACTGAGGCCGCCCGGGCGTCGGGCGACCTTTGGTCGCCCGG
CCTCAGTGAGCGAGCGAGCGCGCAGAGAGGGAGTGGCCAACTCCATCACTAGGGGTTCCTGCGGCCGCAC
GCGTTGTGTGACCGGTTCCTAACAGGTCACCATTAGTACTGGTCCGTGGCCCGGGTAATGGGGACCCCTG
TTGTAAACCATGGATGTGAGAGAGAACCTGGCTTGTTCAAGGAACTGAAAAGAAGAGAGGACTTGGTCAG
AATGTCCTTGTCATGTGGGCCTTATGAGCCATGTTAAGCCGTTTGGACTTCTGACTAAAAGACATGGGAC
ATCACTGAAGGGTTTTGAGCAGGGGAACAACAGCATATTTTTGTGTTAGAAAGATTATTTTAAATGCAGA
GTGGGCGGGATGAGAGACTGGAAGTTGGTGGATGTTGTAGTCATATGAATGGGAGATGATGAATAGCGGG
CCGACCAGATGCAGAGCAAGGGACAGGGAGTGCTGGAATGAACAGGAAGTGTTGGCTGATTGGTGTGCAG
GTTGAGACAGGAGGCAAGGATGAATGCCAGGCTTCTGGCTTGCCAGCTAAGTCCAGGCGTTGCTATTCTC
TGAGATAAGGGACCCTGTCTGAGGTGAACCATTCAGATTTGGAGATACTGAGTTTGACGAGGTTATGAGA
CACCGAAGTGAGAGTGTCTGGTAGGCAGGTGGAAGTATGGGCCTGGAGCTCAGGAGGTACACTAGGAGCT
CGGGCTGGGCATAAAAGTCAGGGCAGAGCCATCTATTGCTTACATTTGCTTCTGGGATCCAGATCTTTCG
AAGCTAGCGCTACCGGTCGCCACCATGGTCTCCAAGGGCGAGGAGCTGTTCACCGGGGTGGTGCCCATCC
TGGTCGAGCTGGACGGCGATGTCAACGGCCACAAGTTCAGCGTGTCCGGCGAGGGCGAGGGCGATGCCAC
CTACGGCAAGCTGACCCTGAAGCTGATCTGCACCACCGGCAAGCTGCCCGTGCCCTGGCCCACCCTCGTG
ACCACCCTGGGCTACGGCGTGCAGTGCTTCGCCCGCTACCCCGACCACATGAAGCAGCACGACTTCTTCA
AGTCCGCCATGCCCGAAGGCTACGTCCAGGAGCGCACCATCTTCTTCAAAGACGACGGCAACTACAAGAC
CCGCGCCGAGGTGAAGTTCGAGGGCGACACCCTGGTGAACCGCATCGAGCTGAAGGGCATCGACTTCAAG
GAGGACGGCAACATCCTGGGGCACAAGCTGGAGTACAACTACAACAGCCACAACGTCTATATCACCGCCG
ACAAGCAGAAGAACGGCATCAAGGCCAACTTCAAGATCCGCCACAACATCGAGGACGGCGGCGTGCAGCT
CGCCGACCACTACCAGCAGAACACCCCCATCGGCGACGGCCCCGTGCTGCTGCCCGACAACCACTACCTG
AGCTACCAGTCCAAGCTGAGCAAAGACCCCAACGAGAAGCGCGATCACATGGTCCTGCTGGAGTTCGTGA
CCGCCGCCGGGATCACTCTCGGCATGGACGAGCTGTACAAGGGCTCTGGTGCTACCAACTTCTCACTGTT
GAAACAGGCAGGGGATGTAGAGGAGAATCCAGGGCCTGGTGCTAGTGGAGACTACAAAGACCATGACGGA
GATTATAAAGATCATGACATCGATTACAAGGATGACGATGACAAGTCCGGACTCAGATCTGGAGGCTCCG
GAGGCCCAGAGCCAGCGAAGTCTGCTCCCGCCCCGAAAAAGGGCTCCAAGAAGGCGGTGACTAAGGCGCA
GAAGAAAGGCGGCAAGAAGCGCAAGCGCAGCCGCAAGGAGAGCTATTCCATCTATGTGTACAAGGTTCTG
AAGCAGGTCCACCCTGACACCGGCATTTCGTCCAAGGCCATGGGCATCATGAATTCGTTTGTGAACGACA
TTTTCGAGCGCATCGCAGGAGAGGCTTCCCGCCTGGCGCATTACAACAAGCGCTCGACCATCACCTCCCG
GGAGATCCAGACGGCCGTGCGCCTGCTGCTGCCTGGGGAGTTGGCCAAGCACGCCGTGTCCGAGGGTACT
AAGGCCATCACCAAGTACACCAGCGCTAAGTAATGAGGCGCGCCGCGGCCGCGAATTCGATATCATAATC
AACCTCTGGATTACAAAATTTGTGAAAGATTGACTGGTATTCTTAACTATGTTGCTCCTTTTACGCTATG
TGGATACGCTGCTTTAATGCCTTTGTATCATGCTATTGCTTCCCGTATGGCTTTCATTTTCTCCTCCTTG
TATAAATCCTGGTTAGTTCTTGCCACGGCGGAACTCATCGCCGCCTGCCTTGCCCGCTGCTGGACAGGGG
CTCGGCTGTTGGGCACTGACAATTCCGTGGCTCGAGAGATCTTCGACTGTGCCTTCTAGTTGCCAGCCAT
CTGTTGTTTGCCCCTCCCCCGTGCCTTCCTTGACCCTGGAAGGTGCCACTCCCACTGTCCTTTCCTAATA
AAATGAGGAAATTGCATCGCATTGTCTGAGTAGGTGTCATTCTATTCTGGGGGGTGGGGTGGGGCAGGAC
AGCAAGGGGGAGGATTGGGAAGACAATAGCAGGCATGAGATCTCACGTGCGGACCGAGCGGCCGCAGGAA
CCCCTAGTGATGGAGTTGGCCACTCCCTCTCTGCGCGCTCGCTCGCTCACTGAGGCCGGGCGACCAAAGG
TCGCCCGACGCCCGGGCTTTGCCCGGGCGGCCTCAGTGAGCGAGCGAGCGCGCAGCTGCCTGCAGGGGCG
CCTGATGCGGTATTTTCTCCTTACGCATCTGTGCGGTATTTCACACCGCATA
[95 nt withheld, positions 2853-2947]
T
[46 nt withheld, positions 2949-2994]
C
[141 nt withheld, positions 2996-3136]
CCTTTGACGTTGGAGTCCACGTTCTTT
[37 nt withheld, positions 3164-3200]
ACTCTATCTCGGGCTATTCTTTTGATTTATAAGGGATTTTGCCGATTTCGGTCTATTGGTTAAAAAATGA
GCTGATTTAACAAAAATTTAACGCGAATTTTAACAAAATATTAACGTTTACAATTTTATGGTGCACTCTC
AGTACAATCTGCTCTGATGCCGCATAGTTAAGCCAGCCCCGACACCCGCCAACACCCGCTGACGCGCCCT
GACGGGCTTGTCTGCTCCCGGCATCCGCTTACAGACAAGCTGTGACCGTCTCCGGGAGCTGCATGTGTCA
GAGGTTTTCACCGTCATCACCGAAACGCGCGAGACGAAAGGGCCTCGTGATACGCCTATTTTTATAGGTT
AATGTCATGATAATAATGGTTTCTTAGACGTCAGGTGGCACTTTTCGGGGAAATGTGCGCGGAACCCCTA
TTTGTTTATTTTTCTAAATACATTCAAATATGTATCCGCTCATGAGACAATAACCCTGATAAATGCTTCA
ATAATATTGAAAAAGGAAGAGTATGAGTATTCAACATTTCCGTGTCGCCCTTATTCCCTTTTTTGCGGCA
TTTTGCCTTCCTGTTTTTGCTCACCCAGAAACGCTGGTGAAAGTAAAAGATGCTGAAGATCAGTTGGGTG
CACGAGTGGGTTACATCGAACTGGATCTCAACAGCGGTAAGATCCTTGAGAGTTTTCGCCCCGAAGAACG
TTTTCCAATGATGAGCACTTTTAAAGTTCTGCTATGTGGCGCGGTATTATCCCGTATTGACGCCGGGCAA
GAGCAACTCGGTCGCCGCATACACTATTCTCAGAATGACTTGGTTGAGTACTCACCAGTCACAGAAAAGC
ATCTTACGGATGGCATGACAGTAAGAGAATTATGCAGTGCTGCCATAACCATGAGTGATAACACTGCGGC
CAACTTACTTCTGACAACGATCGGAGGACCGAAGGAGCTAACCGCTTTTTTGCACAACATGGGGGATCAT
GTAACTCGCCTTGATCGTTGGGAACCGGAGCTGAATGAAGCCATACCAAACGACGAGCGTGACACCACGA
TGCCTGTAGCAATGGCAACAACGTTGCGCAAACTATTAACTGGCGAACTACTTACTCTAGCTTCCCGGCA
ACAATTAATAGACTGGATGGAGGCGGATAAAGTTGCAGGACCACTTCTGCGCTCGGCCCTTCCGGCTGGC
TGGTTTATTGCTGATAAATCTGGAGCCGGTGAGCGTGGGTCTCGCGGTATCATTGCAGCACTGGGGCCAG
ATGGTAAGCCCTCCCGTATCGTAGTTATCTACACGACGGGGAGTCAGGCAACTATGGATGAACGAAATAG
ACAGATCGCTGAGATAGGTGCCTCACTGATTAAGCATTGGTAACTGTCAGACCAAGTTTACTCATATATA
CTTTAGATTGATTTAAAACTTCATTTTTAATTTAAAAGGATCTAGGTGAAGATCCTTTTTGATAATCTCA
TGACCAAAATCCCTTAACGTGAGTTTTCGTTCCACTGAGCGTCAGACCCCGTAGAAAAGATCAAAGGATC
TTCTTGAGATCCTTTTTTTCTGCGCGTAATCTGCTGCTTGCAAACAAAAAAACCACCGCTACCAGCGGTG
GTTTGTTTGCCGGATCAAGAGCTACCAACTCTTTTTCCGAAGGTAACTGGCTTCAGCAGAGCGCAGATAC
CAAATACTGTTCTTCTAGTGTAGCCGTAGTTAGGCCACCACTTCAAGAACTCTGTAGCACCGCCTACATA
CCTCGCTCTGCTAATCCTGTTACCAGTGGCTGCTGCCAGTGGCGATAAGTCGTGTCTTACCGGGTTGGAC
TCAAGACGATAGTTACCGGATAAGGCGCAGCGGTCGGGCTGAACGGGGGGTTCGTGCACACAGCCCAGCT
TGGAGCGAACGACCTACACCGAACTGAGATACCTACAGCGTGAGCTATGAGAAAGCGCCACGCTTCCCGA
AGGGAGAAAGGCGGACAGGTATCCGGTAAGCGGCAGGGTCGGAACAGGAGAGCGCACGAGGGAGCTTCCA
GGGGGAAACGCCTGGTATCTTTATAGTCCTGTCGGGTTTCGCCACCTCTGACTTGAGCGTCGATTTTTGT
GATGCTCGTCAGGGGGGCGGAGCCTATGGAAAAACGCCAGCAACGCGGCCTTTTTACGGTTCCTGGCCTT
TTGCTGGCCTTTTGCTCACATGT
Features (pLannotate 1.2.2; 16 found; start..end, strand, type, name):
     12..39      +  repeat_region  AAV2 ITR (fragment): inverted terminal repeat of adeno-associated virus serotype 2 inverted
     68..95      +  repeat_region  AAV2 ITR (fragment): inverted terminal repeat of adeno-associated virus serotype 2 inverted
    865..1581    +  CDS            SYFP2: SYFP2 is a basic (constitutively fluorescent) yellow fluorescent protein published in 2006, derived from Aequorea victoria. It is reported to be a very rapidly-maturing monomer with moderate acid sensitivity.
   1660..1725    +  CDS            3xFLAG: three tandem FLAG® epitope tags, followed by an enterokinase cleavage site
   1756..2133    +  CDS            H2B: human histone H2B; HIST1H2BJ
   2167..2324    +  misc_feature   WPRE (fragment): woodchuck hepatitis virus posttranscriptional regulatory element
   2330..2410    +  misc_feature   WPRE (fragment): woodchuck hepatitis virus posttranscriptional regulatory element
   2427..2538    +  polyA_signal   bGH poly(A) signal: bovine growth hormone polyadenylation signal
   2656..2796    +  repeat_region  AAV2 ITR: inverted terminal repeat of adeno-associated virus serotype 2 inverted
   2801..2852    -  misc_feature   bom (fragment): basis of mobility region from pBR322
   2871..3326    +  rep_origin     f1 ori (sequence partly withheld): f1 bacteriophage origin of replication; arrow indicates direction of (+) strand synthesis
   3327..3376    -  misc_feature   bom (fragment): basis of mobility region from pBR322
   3478..3513    -  CDS            rop (fragment): Rop protein, which maintains plasmids at low copy number; rop
   3608..3712    +  promoter       AmpR promoter: bla
   3713..4573    +  CDS            AmpR: β-lactamase; bla; confers resistance to ampicillin, carbenicillin, and related antibiotics
   4744..5332    +  rep_origin     ori: high-copy-number ColE1/pMB1/pBR322/pUC origin of replication
