[The description below was written by a language model from this plasmid's Addgene catalogue record and pLannotate feature annotations shown in this document.]
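Description:
AiP13473 - pAAV-AiE1017h-minBG-SYFP2-P2A-3XFLAG-10aa-H2B-WPRE3-BGHpA (alias CN3473) is a 5.4 kb AAV transfer plasmid built on a pAAV2 backbone and intended for packaging into recombinant adeno-associated virus for delivery to brain tissue. In bacteria it is maintained through a high-copy ColE1/pUC-type origin and selected with ampicillin via the bla gene under its own promoter. An f1 phage origin is also present, along with small remnants of pBR322 bom and rop sequences. The expression cassette is flanked by AAV2 inverted terminal repeats, which provide the signals for genome replication and encapsidation. The annotation detects a full-length ITR on the downstream side and only short ITR fragments on the upstream side, which may simply reflect the difficulty of sequencing and annotating these structured repeats.

The payload is an enhancer-driven reporter. AiE1017h, a candidate enhancer sequence, sits upstream of the minimal beta-globin promoter (minBG), which has little activity on its own, so transcription depends on enhancer activity in particular brain cell populations. Neither element is annotated in the feature table, though unannotated sequence between the upstream ITR and SYFP2 is where they would lie. The record does not say which cell types are targeted. The synthetic open reading frame encodes the fast-maturing monomeric yellow fluorescent protein SYFP2, a P2A ribosome-skipping peptide, and then human histone H2B carrying an N-terminal 3xFLAG tag joined by a ten-residue linker. Labelled cells therefore produce free SYFP2 and a separate chromatin-bound, FLAG-tagged nuclear marker, which allows detection of nuclei with anti-FLAG antibodies. A shortened WPRE (WPRE3) enhances transcript stability and expression, and the bovine growth hormone polyadenylation signal terminates the message. The construct belongs to a collection of enhancer AAVs developed for genetic access to cortical cell types.
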