Addgene plasmid #230153: AiP13473 - pAAV-AiE1017h-minBG-SYFP2-P2A-3XFLAG-10aa-H2B-WPRE3-BGHpA (Alias: CN3473)
Purpose: AiE1017h is an enhancer sequence, designed to drive AAV-mediated transgene expression in specific populations of brain cells
Depositing lab: Allen Institute for Brain Science & Boaz Levi. Depositing organization: Allen Institute. Publication: A suite of enhancer AAVs and transgenic mouse lines for genetic access to cortical cell types. Ben-Simon Y, Hooper M, Narayan S, Daigle TL, Dwivedi D, Way SW, Oster A, Stafford DA, Mich JK, Taormina MJ, Martinez RA, Opitz-Araya X, Roth JR, Alexander JR, Allen S, Amster A, Arbuckle J, Ayala A, Baker PM, Bakken TE, Barcelli T, Barta S, Bendrick J, Bertagnolli D, Bielstein C, Bishwakarma P, Bowlus J, Boyer G, Brouner K, Casian B, Casper T, Chakka AB, Chakrabarty R, Chance RK, Chavan S, Clark M, Colbert K, Collman F, Daniel S, Departee M, DiValentin P, Donadio N, Dotson N, Egdorf T, Fliss T, Gabitto M, Garcia J, Gary A, Gasperini M, Gloe J, Goldy J, Gore BB, Graybuck L, Greisman N, Haeseleer F, Halterman C, Haradon Z, Hastings SD, Helback O, Ho W, Hockemeyer D, Huang C, Huff S, Hunker A, Johansen N, Jones D, Juneau Z, Kalmbach B, Kannan M, Khem S, Kussick E, Kutsal R, Larsen R, Lee C, Lee AY, Leibly M, Lenz GH, Li S, Liang E, Lusk N, Madigan Z, Malloy J, Malone J, McCue R, Melchor J, Mollenkopf T, Moosman S, Morin E, Newman D, Ng L, Ngo K, Omstead V, Otto S, Oyama A, Pena N, Pham T, Phillips E, Pom CA, Potekhina L, Ransford S, Ray PL, Rette D, Reynoldson C, Rimorin C, Rocha D, Ruiz A, Sanchez REA, Sawyer L, Sedeno-Cortes A, Sevigny JP, Shapovalova N, Shepard N, Shulga L, Sigler AR, Siverts L, Soliman S, Somasundaram S, Staats B, Stewart K, Szelenyi E, Tieu M, Trader C, Tran A, van Velthoven CTJ, Walker M, Wang Y, Weed N, Wirthlin M, Wood T, Wynalda B, Yao Z, Zhou T, Ariza J, Dee N, Reding M, Ronellenfitch K, Mufti S, Sunkin SM, Smith KA, Esposito L, Waters J, Thyagarajan B, Yao S, Lein ES, Zeng H, Levi BP, Ngai J, Ting JT, Tasic B. Cell. 2025 May 16:S0092-8674(25)00513-6. doi: 10.1016/j.cell.2025.05.002. PubMed 40403729.
Backbone
  Vector backbone: pAAV2
  Vector type: AAV
Growth in bacteria
  Bacterial resistance: Ampicillin, 100 μg/mL
  Growth temperature: 37°C
  Growth strain: NEB Stable
  Copy number: High Copy
Gene/Insert
  Gene/Insert name: SYFP2-P2A-3XFLAG-10aa-H2B
  Species: Synthetic
  Promoter: minBG
  Cloning method: Gibson Cloning
Terms and licenses: Academic/Nonprofit Terms; Industry Terms: Not Available to Industry
How to cite: AiP13473 - pAAV-AiE1017h-minBG-SYFP2-P2A-3XFLAG-10aa-H2B-WPRE3-BGHpA (Alias: CN3473) was a gift from Allen Institute for Brain Science & Boaz Levi (Addgene plasmid # 230153 ; http://n2t.net/addgene:230153 ; RRID:Addgene_230153)
